Addgene plasmid #127541: Nanog-t2A-mCherry
Purpose: Expresses the transactivation domain of mouse Nanog and mCherry via t2A linker.
Depositing lab: Jennifer Mitchell. Publication: KLF4 protein stability regulated by interaction with pluripotency transcription factors overrides transcriptional control. Dhaliwal NK, Abatti LE, Mitchell JA. Genes Dev. 2019 Jun 20. pii: gad.324319.119. doi: 10.1101/gad.324319.119. PubMed 31221664.
Backbone
  Vector backbone: pcDNA3.3-TOPO
  Backbone manufacturer: Invitrogen
  Backbone size w/o insert (bp): 6149
  Total vector size (bp): 8149
  Modifications to backbone: Inserted T2a-mCherry at 3' terminal of MCS.
  Vector type: Mammalian Expression
  Selectable markers: Neomycin (select with G418)
Growth in bacteria
  Bacterial resistance: Ampicillin, 100 μg/mL
  Growth temperature: 37°C
  Growth strain: DH5alpha
  Copy number: High Copy
Gene/Insert
  Gene/Insert name: Nanog (alt names: ENK; ecat4)
  Species: M. musculus (mouse)
  Insert size (bp): 2000
  Mutation: Codes for the last 110 a.a of Nanog
  GenBank ID: NM_001289830
  Entrez Gene: Nanog (a.k.a. 2410002E02Rik, ENK, Stm1, ecat4)
  Promoter: CMV
  Cloning method: Gibson Cloning
  Sequencing primers: 5′ CGCAAATGGGCGGTAGGCGTG; 3′ TTGGTCACCTTCAGCTTGG
Resource information
  A portion of this plasmid was derived from a plasmid made by: Nanog was subcloned from Addgene plasmid # 59994.
Terms and licenses: Academic/Nonprofit Terms; Industry Terms: Not Available to Industry
Depositor comments: This plasmid codes for the activation domain of mouse Nanog (last 110 a.a).
How to cite: Nanog-t2A-mCherry was a gift from Jennifer Mitchell (Addgene plasmid # 127541 ; http://n2t.net/addgene:127541 ; RRID:Addgene_127541)
