[The description below was written by a language model from this plasmid's Addgene catalogue record and pLannotate feature annotations shown in this document.]
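Description:
Nanog-t2A-mCherry is a mammalian expression plasmid built on the pcDNA3.3-TOPO backbone, modified by placing a T2A-mCherry module at the 3' end of the cloning site. It is maintained in E. coli through a high-copy ColE1/pUC-type origin and an ampicillin resistance gene (β-lactamase with its own promoter). An f1 origin is also present. For selection in mammalian cells it carries a neomycin phosphotransferase cassette driven by the SV40 enhancer/early promoter and terminated by an SV40 polyadenylation signal, which allows G418 selection of stable transfectants.

The payload is driven by the human CMV immediate-early enhancer and promoter. According to the catalogue entry, the insert, assembled by Gibson cloning, encodes only the last 110 amino acids of mouse Nanog, described as its transactivation domain. This is joined through a T2A self-cleaving peptide to mCherry, so that a single transcript yields the Nanog fragment and a separate red fluorescent reporter that marks transfected cells. An HSV TK polyadenylation signal follows mCherry.

The automated feature table does not fit this description neatly. It reports three separated Nanog-like segments, matched by homology to the human protein, spread over roughly 2 kb upstream of mCherry. The stated insert size is also 2000 bp, much more than 110 codons would need. The record does not explain this arrangement, and the T2A element itself is not annotated. The associated publication concerns regulation of KLF4 protein stability by pluripotency transcription factors, which suggests the plasmid was used to test the contribution of this Nanog domain in that context.
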