Features (pLannotate 1.2.2; 21 found; start..end, strand, type, name):
     74..453     +  enhancer       CMV enhancer: human cytomegalovirus immediate early enhancer
    454..657     +  promoter       CMV promoter: human cytomegalovirus (CMV) immediate early promoter
    754..1005    +  CDS            NANOG (fragment): NANOG_HUMAN - Experimental evidence at protein level: Swiss-Prot protein existence level 1. Transcription regulator involved in inner cell mass and embryonic stem (ES) cells proliferation and self-renewal. Imposes pluripotency on ES cells and prevents their differentiation towards extraembryonic endoderm and trophectoderm lineages. Blocks bone morphogenetic protein-induced mesoderm differentiation of ES cells by physically interacting with SMAD1 and interfering with the recruitment of coactivators to the active SMAD transcriptional complexes. Acts as a transcriptional activator or repressor. B
   1825..1980    +  CDS            NANOG (fragment): NANOG_HUMAN - Experimental evidence at protein level: Swiss-Prot protein existence level 1. Transcription regulator involved in inner cell mass and embryonic stem (ES) cells proliferation and self-renewal. Imposes pluripotency on ES cells and prevents their differentiation towards extraembryonic endoderm and trophectoderm lineages. Blocks bone morphogenetic protein-induced mesoderm differentiation of ES cells by physically interacting with SMAD1 and interfering with the recruitment of coactivators to the active SMAD transcriptional complexes. Acts as a transcriptional activator or repressor. B
   2326..2730    +  CDS            NANOG (fragment): NANOG_HUMAN - Experimental evidence at protein level: Swiss-Prot protein existence level 1. Transcription regulator involved in inner cell mass and embryonic stem (ES) cells proliferation and self-renewal. Imposes pluripotency on ES cells and prevents their differentiation towards extraembryonic endoderm and trophectoderm lineages. Blocks bone morphogenetic protein-induced mesoderm differentiation of ES cells by physically interacting with SMAD1 and interfering with the recruitment of coactivators to the active SMAD transcriptional complexes. Acts as a transcriptional activator or repressor. B
   2818..3522    +  CDS            mCherry: mCherry is a basic (constitutively fluorescent) red fluorescent protein published in 2004, derived from Discosoma sp.. It is reported to be a very rapidly-maturing monomer with low acid sensitivity.
   3603..3651    +  polyA_signal   HSV TK poly(A) signal: herpes simplex virus thymidine kinase polyadenylation signal (Cole and Stacy, 1985)
   3742..3758    -  polyA_signal   bGH poly(A) signal (fragment): bovine growth hormone polyadenylation signal
   3853..4281    +  rep_origin     f1 ori (sequence partly withheld): f1 bacteriophage origin of replication; arrow indicates direction of (+) strand synthesis
   4295..4624    +  promoter       SV40 promoter: SV40 enhancer and early promoter
   4691..5482    +  CDS            neo: KKA2_KLEPN - Also known as kan, nptII. Experimental evidence at protein level: Swiss-Prot protein existence level 1. Resistance to kanamycin, neomycin, paromomycin, ribostamycin, butirosin and gentamicin B. From Klebsiella pneumoniae.
   5508..5666    +  CDS            ble (fragment): BLE_KLEPN - Experimental evidence at protein level: Swiss-Prot protein existence level 1. Binding protein with a strong affinity to the bleomycin family of antibiotics. Binds to CL990; an antimitotic-antibiotic compound. From Klebsiella pneumoniae.
   5661..5782    +  polyA_signal   SV40 poly(A) signal: SV40 polyadenylation signal
   5855..5871    -  protein_bind   lac operator: The lac repressor binds to the lac operator to inhibit transcription in E. coli. This inhibition can be relieved by adding lactose or isopropyl-β-D-thiogalactopyranoside (IPTG). lac repressor encoded by lacI
   5879..5909    -  promoter       lac promoter: promoter for the E. coli lac operon
   5924..5945    -  protein_bind   CAP binding site: CAP binding activates transcription in the presence of cAMP. E. coli catabolite activator protein
   5958..6050    -  CDS            lacI (fragment): lac repressor; lacI; The lac repressor binds to the lac operator to inhibit transcription in E. coli. This inhibition can be relieved by adding lactose or isopropyl-β-D-thiogalactopyranoside (IPTG).
   6233..6821    -  rep_origin     ori: high-copy-number ColE1/pMB1/pBR322/pUC origin of replication
   6992..7852    -  CDS            AmpR: β-lactamase; bla; confers resistance to ampicillin, carbenicillin, and related antibiotics
   7853..7957    -  promoter       AmpR promoter: bla
   8016..8068    -  misc_feature   bom (fragment): basis of mobility region from pBR322
>Addgene plasmid #127541 | Nanog-t2A-mCherry | addgene full sequence | sequence record 248094 | Addgene NGS Result
AATTGCATGAAGAATCTGCTTAGGGTTAGGCGTTTTGCGCTGCTTCGCGATGTACGGGCCAGATATACGC
GTTGACATTGATTATTGACTAGTTATTAATAGTAATCAATTACGGGGTCATTAGTTCATAGCCCATATAT
GGAGTTCCGCGTTACATAACTTACGGTAAATGGCCCGCCTGGCTGACCGCCCAACGACCCCCGCCCATTG
ACGTCAATAATGACGTATGTTCCCATAGTAACGCCAATAGGGACTTTCCATTGACGTCAATGGGTGGAGT
ATTTACGGTAAACTGCCCACTTGGCAGTACATCAAGTGTATCATATGCCAAGTACGCCCCCTATTGACGT
CAATGACGGTAAATGGCCCGCCTGGCATTATGCCCAGTACATGACCTTATGGGACTTTCCTACTTGGCAG
TACATCTACGTATTAGTCATCGCTATTACCATGGTGATGCGGTTTTGGCAGTACATCAATGGGCGTGGAT
AGCGGTTTGACTCACGGGGATTTCCAAGTCTCCACCCCATTGACGTCAATGGGAGTTTGTTTTGGCACCA
AAATCAACGGGACTTTCCAAAATGTCGTAACAACTCCGCCCCATTGACGCAAATGGGCGGTAGGCGTGTA
CGGTGGGAGGTCTATATAAGCAGAGCTCGTTTAGTGAACCGTCAGATCGCCTGGAGACGCCATCCACGCT
GTTTTGACCTCCATAGAAGACACCGGGACCGATCCAGCCTCCGGACTCTAGACTCTGAAGACCTGCCTCT
TCAAGGCAGCCCTGATTCTTCTACCAGTCCCAAACAAAAGCTCTCAAGTCCTGAGGCTGACAAGGGCCCT
GAGGAGGAGGAGAACAAGGTCCTTGCCAGGAAGCAGAAGATGCGGACTGTGTTCTCTCAGGCCCAGCTGT
GTGCACTCAAGGACAGGTTTCAGAAGCAGAAGTACCTCAGCCTCCAGCAGATGCAAGAACTCTCCTCCAT
TCTGAACCTGAGCTATAAGCAGGTGGGGTCCTTAGAAGTTGCTGTAATGTAACACAATGAGACTGACTTG
CTAATGAATCGAACTAACGTCTGGACGTCTCTCTAACTATCCTATCCTCCTATCCTATGCGCCTGTTAAA
ATCATAATTATGTGATTGATTGATTGATTGATTATGTATAAGTACACTATAGCTGTCTTCAGATACACCA
GAAGAGGGCATCAGATCTCATTACGGATGGTTGTGAGCCACCATGTGGTTGCTGGGATTTGAACTCAGGA
CCTTCGGAAGAGCAGTCAGTGCTCTTAACCGCTGAGCCATCTCTCCAGCCCCAATTATGTGATTTATATA
TTTCCCAGTTTGTTTCATTGGTTACTTTATCTTCTACTTCACCTCCCACACCCATCCCCAAATCAGGGTC
TCACTGTAGCCCTGACTGGTCTCTGTAGACCAGGCTGGGAGAGGTTCACCTGCCTCTGTCTCCTGGGTGC
TGGAAATAAAGGTGTGCCTGGCTTTTTTCCTTTCTTTTCTTTTTTAAGATTGTTTATTTTTAAATTCCTT
TAGTTCATTGGTGTTTTGCCTGCATGTGTTTGTCTTTGTGAGAGTATCAGATCTCCTGGACTAGAGTTAC
AGACAGTCGTGAGCTGCCATGTGGCCGCTGAGAATTGAACCCAGGTCCTCTGGAAGAGCAGCCAGTGCTC
TTAACAGAAGAGCCATTTCCCCCAGCACCTGTCTTTTTCAAGAAAGAGTTTCACTTTACAGGCCTGGCTG
TCATGTTTAAGGTCGGGCTGTAGACCTGTCTGCATTCTGTATGTCTTAGCTTGTTCGAATGTCCTGTCAC
TCTGCAGGTTAAGACCTGGTTTCAAAACCAAAGGATGAAGTGCAAGCGGTGGCAGAAAAACCAGTGGTTG
AAGACTAGCAATGGTCTGATTCAGGTAACAAGATGTTTTCTCTGCTTTCCTTTTTCCCCCTCCATCTTAC
CATCTTATTTTATGTGTCTGTGCCGTGTGTGTGTGTGTGTGTGTGTGTGTGGCTGACCTATGGCTGTTGG
GTATGGATCCCAGATTTCCTGTAAGAGCAGTCAGTGGCTCTGCCTTTGCTTCCCAGTGTCATCCTGATCC
ATCTATGTCCATTAGTCCTGTCCCTTTCCCATCCCTCTTCCTCCACGCACTCTTTCTTGTGATCTTTGGT
TCTTTGAGGCAGGCTCTCTCTATGTAGCCCTGGCAGTCAGAGATCTGCCTGCCTAGTCTCAGGAGTGCTG
GGGTTAACGGCCTGTGCGGCCATGCTAATCTTTTCAGTATTTCTGCAGTTTACATCTTTAGAGTCCCCTT
TTCACTCATTGCATTAATCACCTCTTTCAGAAGGGCTCAGCACCAGTGGAGTATCCCAGCATCCATTGCA
GCTATCCCCAGGGCTATCTGGTGAACGCATCTGGAAGCCTTTCCATGTGGGGCAGCCAGACTTGGACCAA
CCCAACTTGGAGCAGCCAGACCTGGACCAACCCAACTTGGAACAACCAGACCTGGACCAACCCAACTTGG
AGCAGCCAGGCCTGGACCGCTCAGTCCTGGAACGGCCAGCCTTGGAATGCTGCTCCGCTCCATAACTTCG
GGGAGGACTTTCTGCAGCCTTACGTACAGTTGCAGCAAAACTTCTCTGCCAGTGATTTGGAGGTGAATTT
GGAAGCCACTAGGGAAAGCCATGCGCATTTTAGCACCCCACAAGCCTTGGAATTATTCCTGAACTACTCT
GTGACTCCACCAGGTGAAATAGCTAGCGAGGGCAGAGGAAGTCTTCTAACATGCGGTGACGTGGAGGAGA
ATCCCGGCCCTGGTACCGTGAGCAAGGGCGAGGAGGATAACATGGCCATCATCAAGGAGTTCATGCGCTT
CAAGGTGCACATGGAGGGCTCCGTGAACGGCCACGAGTTCGAGATCGAGGGCGAGGGCGAGGGCCGCCCC
TACGAGGGCACCCAGACCGCCAAGCTGAAGGTGACCAAGGGTGGCCCCCTGCCCTTCGCCTGGGACATCC
TGTCCCCTCAGTTCATGTACGGCTCCAAGGCCTACGTGAAGCACCCCGCCGACATCCCCGACTACTTGAA
GCTGTCCTTCCCCGAGGGCTTCAAGTGGGAGCGCGTGATGAACTTCGAGGACGGCGGCGTGGTGACCGTG
ACCCAGGACTCCTCCCTGCAGGACGGCGAGTTCATCTACAAGGTGAAGCTGCGCGGCACCAACTTCCCCT
CCGACGGCCCCGTAATGCAGAAGAAGACCATGGGCTGGGATGCCTCCTCCGAGCGGATGTACCCCGAGGA
CGGCGCCCTGAAGGGCGAGATCAAGCAGAGGCTGAAGCTGAAGGACGGCGGCCACTACGACGCTGAGGTC
AAGACCACCTACAAGGCCAAGAAGCCCGTGCAGCTGCCCGGCGCCTACAACGTCAACATCAAGTTGGACA
TCACCTCCCACAACGAGGACTACACCATCGTGGAACAGTACGAACGCGCCGAGGGCCGCCACTCCACCGG
CGGCATGGACGAGCTGTACAAGACCGGTTAGTAATGAGTTTAAACGGGGGAGGCTAACTGAAACACGGAA
GGAGACAATACCGGAAGGAACCCGCGCTATGACGGCAATAAAAAGACAGAATAAAACGCACGGGTGTTGG
GTCGTTTGTTCATAAACGCGGGGTTCGGTCCCAGGGCTGGCACTCTGTCGATACCCCACCGAGACCCCAT
TGGGGCCAATACGCCCGCGTTTCTTCCTTTTCCCCACCCCACCCCCCAAGTTCGGGTGAAGGCCCAGGGC
TCGCAGCCAACGTCGGGGCGGCAGGCCCTGCCATAGCAGATCTGCGCAGCTGGGGCTCTAGGGGGTATCC
CC
[124 nt withheld, positions 3853-3976]
C
[91 nt withheld, positions 3978-4068]
A
[49 nt withheld, positions 4070-4118]
CCTTTGACGTTGGAGTCCACGTTCTTT
[37 nt withheld, positions 4146-4182]
ACCCTATCTCGGTCTATTCTTTTGATTTATAAGGGATTTTGCCGATTTCGGCCTATTGGTTAAAAAATGA
GCTGATTTAACAAAAATTTAACGCGAATTAATTCTGTGGAATGTGTGTCAGTTAGGGTGTGGAAAGTCCC
CAGGCTCCCCAGCAGGCAGAAGTATGCAAAGCATGCATCTCAATTAGTCAGCAACCAGGTGTGGAAAGTC
CCCAGGCTCCCCAGCAGGCAGAAGTATGCAAAGCATGCATCTCAATTAGTCAGCAACCATAGTCCCGCCC
CTAACTCCGCCCATCCCGCCCCTAACTCCGCCCAGTTCCGCCCATTCTCCGCCCCATGGCTGACTAATTT
TTTTTATTTATGCAGAGGCCGAGGCCGCCTCTGCCTCTGAGCTATTCCAGAAGTAGTGAGGAGGCTTTTT
TGGAGGCCTAGGCTTTTGCAAAAAGCTCCCGGGAGCTTGTATATCCATTTTCGGATCTGATCAAGAGACA
GGATGAGGATCGTTTCGCATGATTGAACAAGATGGATTGCACGCAGGTTCTCCGGCCGCTTGGGTGGAGA
GGCTATTCGGCTATGACTGGGCACAACAGACAATCGGCTGCTCTGATGCCGCCGTGTTCCGGCTGTCAGC
GCAGGGGCGCCCGGTTCTTTTTGTCAAGACCGACCTGTCCGGTGCCCTGAATGAACTGCAGGACGAGGCA
GCGCGGCTATCGTGGCTGGCCACGACGGGCGTTCCTTGCGCAGCTGTGCTCGACGTTGTCACTGAAGCGG
GAAGGGACTGGCTGCTATTGGGCGAAGTGCCGGGGCAGGATCTCCTGTCATCTCACCTTGCTCCTGCCGA
GAAAGTATCCATCATGGCTGATGCAATGCGGCGGCTGCATACGCTTGATCCGGCTACCTGCCCATTCGAC
CACCAAGCGAAACATCGCATCGAGCGAGCACGTACTCGGATGGAAGCCGGTCTTGTCGATCAGGATGATC
TGGACGAAGAGCATCAGGGGCTCGCGCCAGCCGAACTGTTCGCCAGGCTCAAGGCGCGCATGCCCGACGG
CGAGGATCTCGTCGTGACCCATGGCGATGCCTGCTTGCCGAATATCATGGTGGAAAATGGCCGCTTTTCT
GGATTCATCGACTGTGGCCGGCTGGGTGTGGCGGACCGCTATCAGGACATAGCGTTGGCTACCCGTGATA
TTGCTGAAGAGCTTGGCGGCGAATGGGCTGACCGCTTCCTCGTGCTTTACGGTATCGCCGCTCCCGATTC
GCAGCGCATCGCCTTCTATCGCCTTCTTGACGAGTTCTTCTGAGCGGGACTCTGGGGTTCGCGAAATGAC
CGACCAAGCGACGCCCAACCTGCCATCACGAGATTTCGATTCCACCGCCGCCTTCTATGAAAGGTTGGGC
TTCGGAATCGTTTTCCGGGACGCCGGCTGGATGATCCTCCAGCGCGGGGATCTCATGCTGGAGTTCTTCG
CCCACCCCAACTTGTTTATTGCAGCTTATAATGGTTACAAATAAAGCAATAGCATCACAAATTTCACAAA
TAAAGCATTTTTTTCACTGCATTCTAGTTGTGGTTTGTCCAAACTCATCAATGTATCTTATCATGTCTGT
ATACCGTCGACCTCTAGCTAGAGCTTGGCGTAATCATGGTCATAGCTGTTTCCTGTGTGAAATTGTTATC
CGCTCACAATTCCACACAACATACGAGCCGGAAGCATAAAGTGTAAAGCCTGGGGTGCCTAATGAGTGAG
CTAACTCACATTAATTGCGTTGCGCTCACTGCCCGCTTTCCAGTCGGGAAACCTGTCGTGCCAGCTGCAT
TAATGAATCGGCCAACGCGCGGGGAGAGGCGGTTTGCGTATTGGGCGCTCTTCCGCTTCCTCGCTCACTG
ACTCGCTGCGCTCGGTCGTTCGGCTGCGGCGAGCGGTATCAGCTCACTCAAAGGCGGTAATACGGTTATC
CACAGAATCAGGGGATAACGCAGGAAAGAACATGTGAGCAAAAGGCCAGCAAAAGGCCAGGAACCGTAAA
AAGGCCGCGTTGCTGGCGTTTTTCCATAGGCTCCGCCCCCCTGACGAGCATCACAAAAATCGACGCTCAA
GTCAGAGGTGGCGAAACCCGACAGGACTATAAAGATACCAGGCGTTTCCCCCTGGAAGCTCCCTCGTGCG
CTCTCCTGTTCCGACCCTGCCGCTTACCGGATACCTGTCCGCCTTTCTCCCTTCGGGAAGCGTGGCGCTT
TCTCATAGCTCACGCTGTAGGTATCTCAGTTCGGTGTAGGTCGTTCGCTCCAAGCTGGGCTGTGTGCACG
AACCCCCCGTTCAGCCCGACCGCTGCGCCTTATCCGGTAACTATCGTCTTGAGTCCAACCCGGTAAGACA
CGACTTATCGCCACTGGCAGCAGCCACTGGTAACAGGATTAGCAGAGCGAGGTATGTAGGCGGTGCTACA
GAGTTCTTGAAGTGGTGGCCTAACTACGGCTACACTAGAAGAACAGTATTTGGTATCTGCGCTCTGCTGA
AGCCAGTTACCTTCGGAAAAAGAGTTGGTAGCTCTTGATCCGGCAAACAAACCACCGCTGGTAGCGGTGG
TTTTTTTGTTTGCAAGCAGCAGATTACGCGCAGAAAAAAAGGATCTCAAGAAGATCCTTTGATCTTTTCT
ACGGGGTCTGACGCTCAGTGGAACGAAAACTCACGTTAAGGGATTTTGGTCATGAGATTATCAAAAAGGA
TCTTCACCTAGATCCTTTTAAATTAAAAATGAAGTTTTAAATCAATCTAAAGTATATATGAGTAAACTTG
GTCTGACAGTTACCAATGCTTAATCAGTGAGGCACCTATCTCAGCGATCTGTCTATTTCGTTCATCCATA
GTTGCCTGACTCCCCGTCGTGTAGATAACTACGATACGGGAGGGCTTACCATCTGGCCCCAGTGCTGCAA
TGATACCGCGAGACCCACGCTCACCGGCTCCAGATTTATCAGCAATAAACCAGCCAGCCGGAAGGGCCGA
GCGCAGAAGTGGTCCTGCAACTTTATCCGCCTCCATCCAGTCTATTAATTGTTGCCGGGAAGCTAGAGTA
AGTAGTTCGCCAGTTAATAGTTTGCGCAACGTTGTTGCCATTGCTACAGGCATCGTGGTGTCACGCTCGT
CGTTTGGTATGGCTTCATTCAGCTCCGGTTCCCAACGATCAAGGCGAGTTACATGATCCCCCATGTTGTG
CAAAAAAGCGGTTAGCTCCTTCGGTCCTCCGATCGTTGTCAGAAGTAAGTTGGCCGCAGTGTTATCACTC
ATGGTTATGGCAGCACTGCATAATTCTCTTACTGTCATGCCATCCGTAAGATGCTTTTCTGTGACTGGTG
AGTACTCAACCAAGTCATTCTGAGAATAGTGTATGCGGCGACCGAGTTGCTCTTGCCCGGCGTCAATACG
GGATAATACCGCGCCACATAGCAGAACTTTAAAAGTGCTCATCATTGGAAAACGTTCTTCGGGGCGAAAA
CTCTCAAGGATCTTACCGCTGTTGAGATCCAGTTCGATGTAACCCACTCGTGCACCCAACTGATCTTCAG
CATCTTTTACTTTCACCAGCGTTTCTGGGTGAGCAAAAACAGGAAGGCAAAATGCCGCAAAAAAGGGAAT
AAGGGCGACACGGAAATGTTGAATACTCATACTCTTCCTTTTTCAATATTATTGAAGCATTTATCAGGGT
TATTGTCTCATGAGCGGATACATATTTGAATGTATTTAGAAAAATAAACAAATAGGGGTTCCGCGCACAT
TTCCCCGAAAAGTGCCACCTGACGTCGACGGATCGGGAGATCTCCCGATCCCCTATGGTGCACTCTCAGT
ACAATCTGCTCTGATGCCGCATAGTTAAGCCAGTATCTGCTCCCTGCTTGTGTGTTGGAGGTCGCTGAGT
AGTGCGCGAGCAAAATTTAAGCTACAACAAGGCAAGGCTTGACCGAC
